>Addgene plasmid #81741 | pDONR223_CDK4_WT | addgene full sequence | sequence record 168822 | Addgene NGS Result
CTTTCCTGCGTTATCCCCTGATTCTGTGGATAACCGTATTACCGCCTTTGAGTGAGCTGATACCGCTCGC
CGCAGCCGAACGACCGAGCGCAGCGAGTCAGTGAGCGAGGAAGCGGAAGAGCGCCCAATACGCAAACCGC
CTCTCCCCGCGCGTTGGCCGATTCATTAATGCAGCTGGCACGACAGGTTTCCCGACTGGAAAGCGGGCAG
TGAGCGCAACGCAATTAATACGCGTACCGCTAGCCAGGAAGAGTTTGTAGAAACGCAAAAAGGCCATCCG
TCAGGATGGCCTTCTGCTTAGTTTGATGCCTGGCAGTTTATGGCGGGCGTCCTGCCCGCCACCCTCCGGG
CCGTTGCTTCACAACGTTCAAATCCGCTCCCGGCGGATTTGTCCTACTCAGGAGAGCGTTCACCGACAAA
CAACAGATAAAACGAAAGGCCCAGTCTTCCGACTGAGCCTTTCGTTTTATTTGATGCCTGGCAGTTCCCT
ACTCTCGCGTTAACGCTAGCATGGATGTTTTCCCAGTCACGACGTTGTAAAACGACGGCCAGTCTTAAGC
TCGGGCCCCAAATAATGATTTTATTTTGACTGATAGTGACCTGTTCGTTGCAACAAATTGATGAGCAATG
CTTTTTTATAATGCCAACTTTGTACAAAAAAGTTGGCATGGCTACCTCTCGATATGAGCCAGTGGCTGAA
ATTGGTGTCGGTGCCTATGGGACAGTGTACAAGGCCCGTGATCCCCACAGTGGCCACTTTGTGGCCCTCA
AGAGTGTGAGAGTCCCCAATGGAGGAGGAGGTGGAGGAGGCCTTCCCATCAGCACAGTTCGTGAGGTGGC
TTTACTGAGGCGACTGGAGGCTTTTGAGCATCCCAATGTTGTCCGGCTGATGGACGTCTGTGCCACATCC
CGAACTGACCGGGAGATCAAGGTAACCCTGGTGTTTGAGCATGTAGACCAGGACCTAAGGACATATCTGG
ACAAGGCACCCCCACCAGGCTTGCCAGCCGAAACGATCAAGGATCTGATGCGCCAGTTTCTAAGAGGCCT
AGATTTCCTTCATGCCAATTGCATCGTTCACCGAGATCTGAAGCCAGAGAACATTCTGGTGACAAGTGGT
GGAACAGTCAAGCTGGCTGACTTTGGCCTGGCCAGAATCTACAGCTACCAGATGGCACTTACACCCGTGG
TTGTTACACTCTGGTACCGAGCTCCCGAAGTTCTTCTGCAGTCCACATATGCAACACCTGTGGACATGTG
GAGTGTTGGCTGTATCTTTGCAGAGATGTTTCGTCGAAAGCCTCTCTTCTGTGGAAACTCTGAAGCCGAC
CAGTTGGGCAAAATCTTTGACCTGATTGGGCTGCCTCCAGAGGATGACTGGCCTCGAGATGTATCCCTGC
CCCGTGGAGCCTTTCCCCCCAGAGGGCCCCGCCCAGTGCAGTCGGTGGTACCTGAGATGGAGGAGTCGGG
AGCACAGCTGCTGCTGGAAATGCTGACTTTTAACCCACACAAGCGAATCTCTGCCTTTCGAGCTCTGCAG
CACTCTTATCTACATAAGGATGAAGGTAATCCGGAGTGCCCAACTTTCTTGTACAAAGTTGGCATTATAA
GAAAGCATTGCTTATCAATTTGTTGCAACGAACAGGTCACTATCAGTCAAAATAAAATCATTATTTGCCA
TCCAGCTGATATCCCCTATAGTGAGTCGTATTACATGGTCATAGCTGTTTCCTGGCAGCTCTGGCCCGTG
TCTCAAAATCTCTGATGTTACATTGCACAAGATAAAAATATATCATCATGCCTCCTCTAGACCAGCCAGG
ACAGAAATGCCTCGACTTCGCTGCTACCCAAGGTTGCCGGGTGACGCACACCGTGGAAACGGATGAAGGC
ACGAACCCAGTGGACATAAGCCTGTTCGGTTCGTAAGCTGTAATGCAAGTAGCGTATGCGCTCACGCAAC
TGGTCCAGAACCTTGACCGAACGCAGCGGTGGTAACGGCGCAGTGGCGGTTTTCATGGCTTGTTATGACT
GTTTTTTTGGGGTACAGTCTATGCCTCGGGCATCCAAGCAGCAAGCGCGTTACGCCGTGGGTCGATGTTT
GATGTTATGGAGCAGCAACGATGTTACGCAGCAGGGCAGTCGCCCTAAAACAAAGTTAAACATTATGAGG
GAAGCGGTGATCGCCGAAGTATCGACTCAACTATCAGAGGTAGTTGGCGTCATCGAGCGCCATCTCGAAC
CGACGTTGCTGGCCGTACATTTGTACGGCTCCGCAGTGGATGGCGGCCTGAAGCCACACAGTGATATTGA
TTTGCTGGTTACGGTGACCGTAAGGCTTGATGAAACAACGCGGCGAGCTTTGATCAACGACCTTTTGGAA
ACTTCGGCTTCCCCTGGAGAGAGCGAGATTCTCCGCGCTGTAGAAGTCACCATTGTTGTGCACGACGACA
TCATTCCGTGGCGTTATCCAGCTAAGCGCGAACTGCAATTTGGAGAATGGCAGCGCAATGACATTCTTGC
AGGTATCTTCGAGCCAGCCACGATCGACATTGATCTGGCTATCTTGCTGACAAAAGCAAGAGAACATAGC
GTTGCCTTGGTAGGTCCAGCGGCGGAGGAACTCTTTGATCCGGTTCCTGAACAGGATCTATTTGAGGCGC
TAAATGAAACCTTAACGCTATGGAACTCGCCGCCCGACTGGGCTGGCGATGAGCGAAATGTAGTGCTTAC
GTTGTCCCGCATTTGGTACAGCGCAGTAACCGGCAAAATCGCGCCGAAGGATGTCGCTGCCGACTGGGCA
ATGGAGCGCCTGCCGGCCCAGTATCAGCCCGTCATACTTGAAGCTAGACAGGCTTATCTTGGACAAGAAG
AAGATCGCTTGGCCTCGCGCGCAGATCAGTTGGAAGAATTTGTCCACTACGTGAAAGGCGAGATCACCAA
GGTAGTCGGCAAATAACCCTCGAGCCACCCATGACCAAAATCCCTTAACGTGAGTTACGCGTCGTTCCAC
TGAGCGTCAGACCCCGTAGAAAAGATCAAAGGATCTTCTTGAGATCCTTTTTTTCTGCGCGTAATCTGCT
GCTTGCAAACAAAAAAACCACCGCTACCAGCGGTGGTTTGTTTGCCGGATCAAGAGCTACCAACTCTTTT
TCCGAAGGTAACTGGCTTCAGCAGAGCGCAGATACCAAATACTGTTCTTCTAGTGTAGCCGTAGTTAGGC
CACCACTTCAAGAACTCTGTAGCACCGCCTACATACCTCGCTCTGCTAATCCTGTTACCAGTGGCTGCTG
CCAGTGGCGATAAGTCGTGTCTTACCGGGTTGGACTCAAGACGATAGTTACCGGATAAGGCGCAGCGGTC
GGGCTGAACGGGGGGTTCGTGCACACAGCCCAGCTTGGAGCGAACGACCTACACCGAACTGAGATACCTA
CAGCGTGAGCTATGAGAAAGCGCCACGCTTCCCGAAGGGAGAAAGGCGGACAGGTATCCGGTAAGCGGCA
GGGTCGGAACAGGAGAGCGCACGAGGGAGCTTCCAGGGGGAAACGCCTGGTATCTTTATAGTCCTGTCGG
GTTTCGCCACCTCTGACTTGAGCGTCGATTTTTGTGATGCTCGTCAGGGGGGCGGAGCCTATGGAAAAAC
GCCAGCAACGCGGCCTTTTTACGGTTCCTGGCCTTTTGCTGGCCTTTTGCTCACATGTT
Features (pLannotate 1.2.2; 12 found; start..end, strand, type, name):
    121..213     +  CDS            lacI (fragment): lac repressor; lacI; The lac repressor binds to the lac operator to inhibit transcription in E. coli. This inhibition can be relieved by adding lactose or isopropyl-β-D-thiogalactopyranoside (IPTG).
    268..295     -  terminator     rrnB T2 terminator: transcription terminator T2 from the E. coli rrnB gene
    427..470     +  terminator     rrnB T1 terminator: Escherichia coli rrnB; transcription terminator T1 from the E. coli rrnB gene
    517..553     -  CDS            lacZα (fragment): LacZα fragment of β-galactosidase; lacZ fragment
    570..665     +  protein_bind   attL3: mutant version of attL; recombination site for the Gateway® LR reaction LR Clonase™
    668..1576    +  CDS            CDK4: CDK4_HUMAN - Experimental evidence at protein level: Swiss-Prot protein existence level 1. Ser/Thr-kinase component of cyclin D-CDK4 (DC) complexes that phosphorylate and inhibit members of the retinoblastoma (RB) protein family including RB1 and regulate the cell-cycle during G(1)/S transition. Phosphorylation of RB1 allows dissociation of the transcription factor E2F from the RB/E2F complexes and the subsequent transcription of E2F target genes which are responsible for the progression through the G(1) phase. Hypophosphorylates RB1 in early G(1) phase. Cyclin D-CDK4 complexes are major integ
   1579..1677    -  protein_bind   attL2: mutant version of attL; recombination site for the Gateway® LR reaction LR Clonase™
   1695..1713    -  promoter       T7 promoter: promoter for bacteriophage T7 RNA polymerase
   1903..1926    +  promoter       Pc promoter (fragment): intI1 (promoter lies within the coding sequence); class 1 integron promoter
   2102..2158    +  CDS            GmR (fragment): gentamycin acetyltransferase; aacC1; confers resistance to gentamycin
   2165..2956    +  CDS            SmR: aminoglycoside adenylyltransferase (Murphy, 1985); aadA; confers resistance to spectinomycin and streptomycin
   3049..3637    +  rep_origin     ori: high-copy-number ColE1/pMB1/pBR322/pUC origin of replication
