[The description below was written by a language model from this plasmid's Addgene catalogue record and pLannotate feature annotations shown in this document.]
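Description:
pDONR223_CDK4_WT is a Gateway entry clone built on the Invitrogen pDONR223 backbone, carrying the wild-type human CDK4 open reading frame (reference transcript NM_000075.3). It belongs to the Target Accelerator Plasmid Collection, a set of cancer-gene clones assembled for systematic functional testing of wild-type and variant alleles. The sequenced plasmid is about 3.7 kb. It replicates in E. coli from a high-copy ColE1/pUC-type origin and is selected with spectinomycin through the aadA (SmR) aminoglycoside adenylyltransferase gene. That gene sits downstream of a class 1 integron Pc promoter fragment and a remnant of a gentamicin resistance gene.

The CDK4 coding sequence encodes the serine/threonine kinase that partners with D-type cyclins to phosphorylate RB family proteins and drive G1/S progression. It is flanked by two attL recombination sites; the automated annotation labels them attL3 and attL2. These sites allow LR Clonase-mediated transfer of the ORF into any compatible Gateway destination vector. No promoter drives the insert in this plasmid, so it serves as a shuttle and archival clone rather than an expression construct. rrnB T1 and T2 terminators lie upstream of the cassette and help insulate it from read-through transcription. A T7 promoter lies beyond the downstream att site, pointing back toward the insert. The short lacI and lacZα fragments that were annotated are backbone remnants.

The depositor notes that the clone is in the "open" configuration, with no stop codon directly after the ORF. After transfer to a suitable destination vector, CDK4 can therefore be read through into a C-terminal tag or fusion partner. In this collection the clone provides the wild-type reference for CDK4.
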