Addgene plasmid #81741: pDONR223_CDK4_WT
Purpose: Gateway Donor vector containing CDK4 , part of the Target Accelerator Plasmid Collection.
Depositing lab: Jesse Boehm & William Hahn & David Root. Depositing organization: Broad Institute. Publication: Systematic Functional Interrogation of Rare Cancer Variants Identifies Oncogenic Alleles. Kim E, Ilic N, Shrestha Y, Zou L, Kamburov A, Zhu C, Yang X, Lubonja R, Tran N, Nguyen C, Lawrence MS, Piccioni F, Bagul M, Doench JG, Chouinard CR, Wu X, Hogstrom L, Natoli T, Tamayo P, Horn H, Corsello SM, Lage K, Root DE, Subramanian A, Golub TR, Getz G, Boehm JS, Hahn WC. Cancer Discov. 2016 Jul;6(7):714-26. doi: 10.1158/2159-8290.CD-16-0160. Epub 2016 May 4. PubMed 27147599.
Backbone
  Vector backbone: pDONR223
  Backbone manufacturer: Invitrogen
  Backbone size w/o insert (bp): 2790
  Vector type: Gateway Entry vector
Growth in bacteria
  Bacterial resistance: Spectinomycin, 50 μg/mL
  Growth temperature: 37°C
  Growth strain: DH5alpha
  Copy number: High Copy
Gene/Insert
  Gene/Insert name: CDK4 (alt name: NM_000075.3)
  Species: H. sapiens (human)
  Mutation: WT
  Entrez Gene: CDK4 (a.k.a. CMM3, PSK-J3)
  Promoter: None
  Cloning method: Gateway Cloning
  Sequencing primers: 5′ M13pUC-fwd; 3′ M13-Rev
Terms and licenses: Academic/Nonprofit Terms; Industry Terms: Not Available to Industry
Depositor comments: Open state: NO stop codon immediately follows insert
How to cite: pDONR223_CDK4_WT was a gift from Jesse Boehm & William Hahn & David Root (Addgene plasmid # 81741 ; http://n2t.net/addgene:81741 ; RRID:Addgene_81741)
