>Addgene plasmid #81741 | pDONR223_CDK4_WT | depositor partial sequence | sequence record 155060 | Insert sequence
ATGGCTACCTCTCGATATGAGCCAGTGGCTGAAATTGGTGTCGGTGCCTATGGGACAGTGTACAAGGCCC
GTGATCCCCACAGTGGCCACTTTGTGGCCCTCAAGAGTGTGAGAGTCCCCAATGGAGGAGGAGGTGGAGG
AGGCCTTCCCATCAGCACAGTTCGTGAGGTGGCTTTACTGAGGCGACTGGAGGCTTTTGAGCATCCCAAT
GTTGTCCGGCTGATGGACGTCTGTGCCACATCCCGAACTGACCGGGAGATCAAGGTAACCCTGGTGTTTG
AGCATGTAGACCAGGACCTAAGGACATATCTGGACAAGGCACCCCCACCAGGCTTGCCAGCCGAAACGAT
CAAGGATCTGATGCGCCAGTTTCTAAGAGGCCTAGATTTCCTTCATGCCAATTGCATCGTTCACCGAGAT
CTGAAGCCAGAGAACATTCTGGTGACAAGTGGTGGAACAGTCAAGCTGGCTGACTTTGGCCTGGCCAGAA
TCTACAGCTACCAGATGGCACTTACACCCGTGGTTGTTACACTCTGGTACCGAGCTCCCGAAGTTCTTCT
GCAGTCCACATATGCAACACCTGTGGACATGTGGAGTGTTGGCTGTATCTTTGCAGAGATGTTTCGTCGA
AAGCCTCTCTTCTGTGGAAACTCTGAAGCCGACCAGTTGGGCAAAATCTTTGACCTGATTGGGCTGCCTC
CAGAGGATGACTGGCCTCGAGATGTATCCCTGCCCCGTGGAGCCTTTCCCCCCAGAGGGCCCCGCCCAGT
GCAGTCGGTGGTACCTGAGATGGAGGAGTCGGGAGCACAGCTGCTGCTGGAAATGCTGACTTTTAACCCA
CACAAGCGAATCTCTGCCTTTCGAGCTCTGCAGCACTCTTATCTACATAAGGATGAAGGTAATCCGGAG
