>Addgene plasmid #81741 | pDONR223_CDK4_WT | addgene partial sequence | sequence record 160329 | M13-F20 5'-TGTAAAACGACGGCCAGT-3'
TTTTATTTTGACTGATAGTGACCTGTTCGTTGCAACAAATTGATGAGCAATGCTTTTTTATAATGCCAAC
TTTGTACAAAAAAGTTGGCATGGCTACCTCTCGATATGAGCCAGTGGCTGAAATTGGTGTCGGTGCCTAT
GGGACAGTGTACAAGGCCCGTGATCCCCACAGTGGCCACTTTGTGGCCCTCAAGAGTGTGAGAGTCCCCA
ATGGAGGAGGAGGTGGAGGAGGCCTTCCCATCAGCACAGTTCGTGAGGTGGCTTTACTGAGGCGACTGGA
GGCTTTTGAGCATCCCAATGTTGTCCGGCTGATGGACGTCTGTGCCACATCCCGAACTGACCGGGAGATC
AAGGTAACCCTGGTGTTTGAGCATGTAGACCAGGACCTAAGGACATATCTGGACAAGGCACCCCCACCAG
GCTTGCCAGCCGAAACGATCAAGGATCTGATGCGCCAGTTTCTAAGAGGCCTAGATTTCCTTCATGCCAA
TTGCATCGTTCACCGAGATCTGAAGCCAGAGAACATTCTGGTGACAAGTGGTGGAACAGTCAAGCTGGCT
GACTTTGGCCTGGCCAGAATCTACAGCTACCAGATGGCACTTACACCCGTGGTTGTTACACTCTGGTACC
GAGCTCCCGAAGTTCTTCTGCAGTCCACATATGCAACACCTGTGGACATGTGGAGTGTTGGCTGTATCTT
TGCAGAGATGTTTCGTCGAAAGCCTCTCTTCTGTGGAAACTCTGAAGCCGACCAGTTGGGCAAAATCTTT
GACCTGATTGGGCTGCCTCCAGAGGATGACTGGCCTCGAGATGTATCCCTGCCCCGTGGAGCCTTTCCCC
CCAGAGGGCCCCGCCCAGTGCAGTCGGTGGTACCTGAGATGGAGGAGTCGGGAGCACAGCTGCTGCTGGA
AATGCTGACTTTTAACCCACACAAGCGAATCTCTGCCTTTCGAGCTCTGCAGCACTCTTATCTACATAAG
GATGAAGGTAATCCGG
